Addgene plasmid #190632: pBAD-SKW-HHL
Purpose: Bacterial expression of genetically encoded potassium indicator SKW-HHL
Depositing lab: Robert Campbell. Depositing organization: University of Alberta. Publication: Biosensor Optimization Using a Forster Resonance Energy Transfer Pair Based on mScarlet Red Fluorescent Protein and an mScarlet-Derived Green Fluorescent Protein. Gohil K, Wu SY, Takahashi-Yamashiro K, Shen Y, Campbell RE. ACS Sens. 2023 Feb 24;8(2):587-597. doi: 10.1021/acssensors.2c01730. Epub 2023 Jan 24. PubMed 36693235.
Backbone
  Vector backbone: pBAD
  Vector type: Bacterial Expression
Growth in bacteria
  Bacterial resistance: Ampicillin, 100 μg/mL
  Growth temperature: 37°C
  Growth strain: DH5alpha
  Copy number: High Copy
Gene/Insert
  Gene/Insert name: SKW-HHL (alt name: mScarlet-I-HHL-Kbp-mWatermelon-HHL)
  Species: Synthetic
Terms and licenses: Academic/Nonprofit Terms; Industry Terms: Not Available to Industry
Depositor comments: Please visit https://doi.org/10.1101/2022.06.20.496847 for bioRxiv preprint
How to cite: pBAD-SKW-HHL was a gift from Robert Campbell (Addgene plasmid # 190632 ; http://n2t.net/addgene:190632 ; RRID:Addgene_190632)
