[The description below was written by a language model from this plasmid's Addgene catalogue record and pLannotate feature annotations shown in this document.]
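Description:
pBAD-SKW-HHL is a 6.5 kb bacterial expression plasmid built on the pBAD backbone for arabinose-inducible production of SKW-HHL, a synthetic, genetically encoded potassium indicator. It is maintained in E. coli through a high-copy ColE1/pMB1-type origin and selected with ampicillin via the β-lactamase (AmpR) gene. The backbone also carries an M13 phage origin, a pBR322-derived bom region, and short non-functional remnants of rop, the tetracycline resistance gene and its promoter.

Expression is controlled by the araBAD promoter together with the divergently transcribed araC regulator, so transcription stays low until L-arabinose is supplied. A T7 gene 10 ribosome binding site drives translation. The open reading frame begins with a short N-terminal leader annotated as a fragment of a His-containing composite tag, followed by the T7 gene 10 leader peptide. The sensor itself consists of the red fluorescent protein mScarlet-I, the E. coli potassium binding protein Kbp, and a second fluorescent protein domain. The annotation software labels this last domain as an mScarlet-I fragment, but the catalogue entry identifies it as mWatermelon, an mScarlet-derived green fluorescent protein. Kbp binds a single potassium ion and undergoes a large conformational change, which should alter Förster resonance energy transfer between the green donor and red acceptor and give a ratiometric readout of potassium. The record does not define the "HHL" designation attached to both fluorescent proteins. Transcription ends at the rrnB T1 and T2 terminators.

The plasmid is intended for expressing the indicator in bacteria, for example to produce and characterise the sensor protein during biosensor optimisation.
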