Features (pLannotate 1.2.2; 19 found; start..end, strand, type, name):
     96..974     -  CDS            araC: L-arabinose regulatory protein; araC
   1001..1285    +  promoter       araBAD promoter: araBAD; promoter of the L-arabinose operon of E. coli; the araC regulatory gene is transcribed in the opposite direction (Guzman et al., 1995)
   1312..1334    +  RBS            RBS: efficient ribosome binding site from bacteriophage T7 gene 10 (Olins and Rangwala, 1989)
   1354..1374    +  CDS            capTEV™ (fragment): composite tag for in vivo biotinylation, TEV protease cleavage, and 6xHis tagging
   1375..1407    +  CDS            T7 tag (gene 10 leader): leader peptide from bacteriophage T7 gene 10 promotes efficient translation in E. coli
   1447..2124    +  CDS            mScarlet-I: mScarlet-I is a basic (constitutively fluorescent) red fluorescent protein published in 2016, derived from synthetic construct. It is reported to be a rapidly-maturing monomer with moderate acid sensitivity.
   2140..2580    +  CDS            kbp: KBP_ECOLI - Also known as ygaU, yzzM. Experimental evidence at protein level: Swiss-Prot protein existence level 1. Highly specific potassium binding protein that is required for normal growth in the presence of high levels of external K(+). May act as a sensor of cytoplasmic K(+) concentration. Binds a single K(+) ion, which induces a large conformational change. Can also bind the larger alkali metal ions Rb(+) and Cs(+), and NH(4)(+) (PubMed:27112601). May be involved in the regulation of peptidoglycan cross-linking (PubMed:25422305). From Escherichia coli (strain K12).
   2591..3276    +  CDS            mScarlet-I (fragment): bright monomeric red fluorescent protein evolved from a synthetic template (Bindels et al., 2016) matures faster than mScarlet
   3376..3491    +  ncRNA          5S rRNA: Accession: RF00001 - 5S ribosomal RNA
   3495..3581    +  terminator     rrnB T1 terminator: Escherichia coli rrnB; transcription terminator T1 from the E. coli rrnB gene
   3673..3700    +  terminator     rrnB T2 terminator: transcription terminator T2 from the E. coli rrnB gene
   3719..3810    +  promoter       AmpR promoter: bla
   3811..4671    +  CDS            AmpR: β-lactamase; bla; confers resistance to ampicillin, carbenicillin, and related antibiotics
   4713..5093    +  rep_origin     M13 ori (sequence partly withheld): M13 bacteriophage origin of replication; arrow indicates direction of (+) strand synthesis
   5279..5867    +  rep_origin     ori: high-copy-number ColE1/pMB1/pBR322/pUC origin of replication
   6053..6193    -  misc_feature   bom: basis of mobility region from pBR322
   6295..6334    -  CDS            rop (fragment): Rop protein, which maintains plasmids at low copy number; rop
   6335..6520    -  CDS            TcR (fragment): tetracycline efflux protein; tet; confers resistance to tetracycline
   6530..6       +  promoter       tet promoter (fragment) (across the origin): E. coli promoter for tetracycline efflux protein gene
>Addgene plasmid #190632 | pBAD-SKW-HHL | addgene full sequence | sequence record 373782 | Addgene NGS Result
ATCGATGCATAATGTGCCTGTCAAATGGACGAAGCAGGGATTCTGCAAACCCTATGCTACTCCGTCAAGC
CGTCAATTGTCTGATTCGTTACCAATTATGACAACTTGACGGCTACATCATTCACTTTTTCTTCACAACC
GGCACGGAACTCGCTCGGGCTGGCCCCGGTGCATTTTTTAAATACCCGCGAGAAATAGAGTTGATCGTCA
AAACCAACATTGCGACCGACGGTGGCGATAGGCATCCGGGTGGTGCTCAAAAGCAGCTTCGCCTGGCTGA
TACGTTGGTCCTCGCGCCAGCTTAAGACGCTAATCCCTAACTGCTGGCGGAAAAGATGTGACAGACGCGA
CGGCGACAAGCAAACATGCTGTGCGACGCTGGCGATATCAAAATTGCTGTCTGCCAGGTGATCGCTGATG
TACTGACAAGCCTCGCGTACCCGATTATCCATCGGTGGATGGAGCGACTCGTTAATCGCTTCCATGCGCC
GCAGTAACAATTGCTCAAGCAGATTTATCGCCAGCAGCTCCGAATAGCGCCCTTCCCCTTGCCCGGCGTT
AATGATTTGCCCAAACAGGTCGCTGAAATGCGGCTGGTGCGCTTCATCCGGGCGAAAGAACCCCGTATTG
GCAAATATTGACGGCCAGTTAAGCCATTCATGCCAGTAGGCGCGCGGACGAAAGTAAACCCACTGGTGAT
ACCATTCGCGAGCCTCCGGATGACGACCGTAGTGATGAATCTCTCCTGGCGGGAACAGCAAAATATCACC
CGGTCGGCAAACAAATTCTCGTCCCTGATTTTTCACCACCCCCTGACCGCGAATGGTGAGATTGAGAATA
TAACCTTTCATTCCCAGCGGTCGGTCGATAAAAAAATCGAGATAACCGTTGGCCTCAATCGGCGTTAAAC
CCGCCACCAGATGGGCATTAAACGAGTATCCCGGCAGCAGGGGATCATTTTGCGCTTCAGCCATACTTTT
CATACTCCCGCCATTCAGAGAAGAAACCAATTGTCCATATTGCATCAGACATTGCCGTCACTGCGTCTTT
TACTGGCTCTTCTCGCTAACCAAACCGGTAACCCCGCTTATTAAAAGCATTCTGTAACAAAGCGGGACCA
AAGCCATGACAAAAACGCGTAACAAAAGTGTCTATAATCACGGCAGAAAAGTCCACATTGATTATTTGCA
CGGCGTCACACTTTGCTATGCCATAGCATTTTTATCCATAAGATTAGCGGATACTACCTGACGCTTTTTA
TCGCAACTCTCTACTGTTTCTCCATACCCGTTTTTTTGGGCTAGAAATAATTTTGTTTAACTTTAAGAAG
GAGATATACATATGCGGGGTTCTCATCATCATCATCATCATGGTATGGCTAGCATGACTGGTGGACAGCA
AATGGGTCGGGATCTGTACGAGAACCTGTACTTCCAGGGCTCGAGAATGGTGAGCAAGGGCGAGGCAGTG
ATCAAGGAGTTCATGCGGTTCAAGGTGCACATGGAGGGCTCCATGAACGGCCACGAGTTCGAGATCGAGG
GCGAGGGCGAGGGCCGCCCCTACGAGGGCACCCAGACCGCCAAGCTGAAGGTGACCAAGGGTGGCCCCCT
GCCCTTCTCCTGGGACATCCTGTCCCCTCAGTTCATGTACGGCTCCAGGGCCTTCATCAAGCACCCCGCC
GACATCCCCGACTACTATAAGCAGTCCTTCCCCGAGGGCTTCAAGTGGGAGCGCGTGATGAACTTCGAGG
ACGGCGGCGCCGTGACCGTGACCCAGGACACCTCCCTGGAGGACGGCACCCTGATCTACAAGGTGAAGCT
CCGCGGCACCAACTTCCCTCCTGACGGCCCCGTAATGCAGAAGAAGACAATGGGCTGGGAAGCGTCCACC
GAGCGGTTGTACCCCGAGGACGGCGTGCTGAAGGGCGACATTCATATGGCCCTGCGCCTGAAGGACGGCG
GCCGCTACCTGGCGGACTTCAAGACCACCTACAAGGCCAAGAAGCCCGTGCAGATGCCCGGCGCCTACAA
CGTCGACCGCAAGTTGGACATCACCTCCCACAACGAGGACTACACCGTGGTGGAACAGTACGAACGCTCC
GAGGGCCGCCACCACCTAGGCGGCGCATGCCTGCCGGACGGCCTGTTCAACTTCGTGAAGGACGCCGGCG
AGAAGCTGTGGGATGCCGTGACAGGCCAGCACGACAAGGACGACCAGGCCAAGAAGGTGCAGGAACACCT
GAACAAGACCGGCATCCCCGACGCCGACAAAGTGAACATCCAGATCGCCGACGGCAAGGCCACAGTGACA
GGCGACGGACTGAGCCAGGAAGCCAAAGAAAAGATCCTGGTGGCCGTGGGCAACATCAGCGGAATCGCCA
GCGTGGACGATCAAGTGAAAACCGCCACCCCTGCCACCGCCAGCCAGTTCTACACAGTGAAGTCCGGCGA
CACCCTGAGCGCCATCAGCAAACAGGTGTACGGCAACGCCAACCTGTACAACAAGATTTTCGAGGCCAAC
AAGCCCATGCTGAAGTCCCCCGACAAAATCTACCCCGGCCAGGTGCTGAGAATCCCCGAGAGCTCACTAG
AGGGCGAGGCATTGATCAAGGAGTACATGCGGTTCAAGGTGCACATGGAGGGCTCCATGGACGGCCACGA
GTTCGAGATCGAGGGCGAGGGCGAGGGCCGCCCCTACGAGGGCACCCATACCGCCAAGCTGAAGGTGACC
AAGGGTGGCCCCCTGCCCTTCTCCTGGGACATCCTGTCCCCTCAGTTCGGGTACGGCTCCAGGGCCTTCA
TCAAGCACCCCGCCGACATCCCCGACTACTATAAGCAGTCCTTCCCCGAGGGCTTCAAGTGGGAGCGCGT
GATGAACTTCGAGGACGGCGGCGCCGTGACCGTGACCCAGGACACCTCCCTGGAGGACGGCACCCTGATC
CACAAGGTGAAGCTCCGCGGCACCAACTTCCCTCCTGACGGCCCCGTAATGCAGAGGAAGACAATGGGCT
GGGAAGCGTCCACCGAGCGGTTGTACCCCGAGGACGGCGTGCTGAAGGGCGACATTCATATGGCCCTGCG
CCTGAAGGACGGCGGCCGCTACCTGGCGGACTGCAAGACCACCTACAAGGCCAAGAAGCCCGTGCAGATG
CCCGGCGCCTACAACGTCGACCGCAAGTTGGACATCACCTCCCACAACGAGGACTACACCGTGGTGGAAC
AGTACGAACGCTCAGAGGGCCGCCACCACCTAGGCGGCATGGACGAGCTGTACAAGTAAGAATTCGAAGC
TTGGCTGTTTTGGCGGATGAGAGAAGATTTTCAGCCTGATACAGATTAAATCAGAACGCAGAAGCGGTCT
GATAAAACAGAATTTGCCTGGCGGCAGTAGCGCGGTGGTCCCACCTGACCCCATGCCGAACTCAGAAGTG
AAACGCCGTAGCGCCGATGGTAGTGTGGGGTCTCCCCATGCGAGAGTAGGGAACTGCCAGGCATCAAATA
AAACGAAAGGCTCAGTCGAAAGACTGGGCCTTTCGTTTTATCTGTTGTTTGTCGGTGAACGCTCTCCTGA
GTAGGACAAATCCGCCGGGAGCGGATTTGAACGTTGCGAAGCAACGGCCCGGAGGGTGGCGGGCAGGACG
CCCGCCATAAACTGCCAGGCATCAAATTAAGCAGAAGGCCATCCTGACGGATGGCCTTTTTGCGTTTCTA
CAAACTCTTTTGTTTATTTTTCTAAATACATTCAAATATGTATCCGCTCATGAGACAATAACCCTGATAA
ATGCTTCAATAATATTGAAAAAGGAAGAGTATGAGTATTCAACATTTCCGTGTCGCCCTTATTCCCTTTT
TTGCGGCATTTTGCCTTCCTGTTTTTGCTCACCCAGAAACGCTGGTGAAAGTAAAAGATGCTGAAGATCA
GTTGGGTGCACGAGTGGGTTACATCGAACTGGATCTCAACAGCGGTAAGATCCTTGAGAGTTTTCGCCCC
GAAGAACGTTTTCCAATGATGAGCACTTTTAAAGTTCTGCTATGTGGCGCGGTATTATCCCGTGTTGACG
CCGGGCAAGAGCAACTCGGTCGCCGCATACACTATTCTCAGAATGACTTGGTTGAGTACTCACCAGTCAC
AGAAAAGCATCTTACGGATGGCATGACAGTAAGAGAATTATGCAGTGCTGCCATAACCATGAGTGATAAC
ACTGCGGCCAACTTACTTCTGACAACGATCGGAGGACCGAAGGAGCTAACCGCTTTTTTGCACAACATGG
GGGATCATGTAACTCGCCTTGATCGTTGGGAACCGGAGCTGAATGAAGCCATACCAAACGACGAGCGTGA
CACCACGATGCCTGCAGCAATGGCAACAACGTTGCGCAAACTATTAACTGGCGAACTACTTACTCTAGCT
TCCCGGCAACAATTAATAGACTGGATGGAGGCGGATAAAGTTGCAGGACCACTTCTGCGCTCGGCCCTTC
CGGCTGGCTGGTTTATTGCTGATAAATCTGGAGCCGGTGAGCGTGGGTCTCGCGGTATCATTGCAGCACT
GGGGCCAGATGGTAAGCCCTCCCGTATCGTAGTTATCTACACGACGGGGAGTCAGGCAACTATGGATGAA
CGAAATAGACAGATCGCTGAGATAGGTGCCTCACTGATTAAGCATTGGTAACTGTCAGACCAAGTTTACT
CATATATACTTTAGATTGATT
[125 nt withheld, positions 4712-4836]
C
[141 nt withheld, positions 4838-4978]
CCTTTGACGTTGGAGTCCACGTTCTTT
[37 nt withheld, positions 5006-5042]
ACCCTATCTCGGGCTATTCTTTTGATTTATAAGGGATTTTGCCGATTTCGGCCTATTGGTTAAAAAATGA
GCTGATTTAACAAAAATTTAACGCGAATTTTAACAAAATATTAACGTTTACAATTTAAAAGGATCTAGGT
GAAGATCCTTTTTGATAATCTCATGACCAAAATCCCTTAACGTGAGTTTTCGTTCCACTGAGCGTCAGAC
CCCGTAGAAAAGATCAAAGGATCTTCTTGAGATCCTTTTTTTCTGCGCGTAATCTGCTGCTTGCAAACAA
AAAAACCACCGCTACCAGCGGTGGTTTGTTTGCCGGATCAAGAGCTACCAACTCTTTTTCCGAAGGTAAC
TGGCTTCAGCAGAGCGCAGATACCAAATACTGTCCTTCTAGTGTAGCCGTAGTTAGGCCACCACTTCAAG
AACTCTGTAGCACCGCCTACATACCTCGCTCTGCTAATCCTGTTACCAGTGGCTGCTGCCAGTGGCGATA
AGTCGTGTCTTACCGGGTTGGACTCAAGACGATAGTTACCGGATAAGGCGCAGCGGTCGGGCTGAACGGG
GGGTTCGTGCACACAGCCCAGCTTGGAGCGAACGACCTACACCGAACTGAGATACCTACAGCGTGAGCTA
TGAGAAAGCGCCACGCTTCCCGAAGGGAGAAAGGCGGACAGGTATCCGGTAAGCGGCAGGGTCGGAACAG
GAGAGCGCACGAGGGAGCTTCCAGGGGGAAACGCCTGGTATCTTTATAGTCCTGTCGGGTTTCGCCACCT
CTGACTTGAGCGTCGATTTTTGTGATGCTCGTCAGGGGGGCGGAGCCTATGGAAAAACGCCAGCAACGCG
GCCTTTTTACGGTTCCTGGCCTTTTGCTGGCCTTTTGCTCACATGTTCTTTCCTGCGTTATCCCCTGATT
CTGTGGATAACCGTATTACCGCCTTTGAGTGAGCTGATACCGCTCGCCGCAGCCGAACGACCGAGCGCAG
CGAGTCAGTGAGCGAGGAAGCGGAAGAGCGCCTGATGCGGTATTTTCTCCTTACGCATCTGTGCGGTATT
TCACACCGCATCTGGTGCACTCTCAGTACAATCTGCTCTGATGCCGCATAGTTAAGCCAGTATACACTCC
GCTATCGCTACGTGACTGGGTCATGGCTGCGCCCCGACACCCGCCAACACCCGCTGACGCGCCCTGACGG
GCTTGTCTGCTCCCGGCATCCGCTTACAGACAAGCTGTGACCGTCTCCGGGAGCTGCATGTGTCAGAGGT
TTTCACCGTCATCACCGAAACGCGCGAGGCAGAAGGAGATGGCGCCCAACAGTCCCCCGGCCACGGGGCC
TGCCACCATACCCACGCCGAAACAAGCGCTCATGAGCCCGAAGTGGCGAGCCCGATCTTCCCCATCGGTG
ATGTCGGCGATATAGGCGCCAGCAACCGCACCTGTGGCGCCGGTGATGCCGGCCACGATGCGTCCGGCGT
AGAGGATCTGCTCATGTTTGACAGCTTATC
