>Addgene plasmid #190632 | pBAD-SKW-HHL | depositor partial sequence | sequence record 369079 | pBAD-SKW-HHL sequence 1830 bps
ATGGTGAGCAAGGGCGAGGCAGTGATCAAGGAGTTCATGCGGTTCAAGGTGCACATGGAGGGCTCCATGA
ACGGCCACGAGTTCGAGATCGAGGGCGAGGGCGAGGGCCGCCCCTACGAGGGCACCCAGACCGCCAAGCT
GAAGGTGACCAAGGGTGGCCCCCTGCCCTTCTCCTGGGACATCCTGTCCCCTCAGTTCATGTACGGCTCC
AGGGCCTTCATCAAGCACCCCGCCGACATCCCCGACTACTATAAGCAGTCCTTCCCCGAGGGCTTCAAGT
GGGAGCGCGTGATGAACTTCGAGGACGGCGGCGCCGTGACCGTGACCCAGGACACCTCCCTGGAGGACGG
CACCCTGATCTACAAGGTGAAGCTCCGCGGCACCAACTTCCCTCCTGACGGCCCCGTAATGCAGAAGAAG
ACAATGGGCTGGGAAGCGTCCACCGAGCGGTTGTACCCCGAGGACGGCGTGCTGAAGGGCGACATTCATA
TGGCCCTGCGCCTGAAGGACGGCGGCCGCTACCTGGCGGACTTCAAGACCACCTACAAGGCCAAGAAGCC
CGTGCAGATGCCCGGCGCCTACAACGTCGACCGCAAGTTGGACATCACCTCCCACAACGAGGACTACACC
GTGGTGGAACAGTACGAACGCTCCGAGGGCCGCCACCACCTAGGCGGCGCATGCCTGCCGGACGGCCTGT
TCAACTTCGTGAAGGACGCCGGCGAGAAGCTGTGGGATGCCGTGACAGGCCAGCACGACAAGGACGACCA
GGCCAAGAAGGTGCAGGAACACCTGAACAAGACCGGCATCCCCGACGCCGACAAAGTGAACATCCAGATC
GCCGACGGCAAGGCCACAGTGACAGGCGACGGACTGAGCCAGGAAGCCAAAGAAAAGATCCTGGTGGCCG
TGGGCAACATCAGCGGAATCGCCAGCGTGGACGATCAAGTGAAAACCGCCACCCCTGCCACCGCCAGCCA
GTTCTACACAGTGAAGTCCGGCGACACCCTGAGCGCCATCAGCAAACAGGTGTACGGCAACGCCAACCTG
TACAACAAGATTTTCGAGGCCAACAAGCCCATGCTGAAGTCCCCCGACAAAATCTACCCCGGCCAGGTGC
TGAGAATCCCCGAGAGCTCACTAGAGGGCGAGGCATTGATCAAGGAGTACATGCGGTTCAAGGTGCACAT
GGAGGGCTCCATGGACGGCCACGAGTTCGAGATCGAGGGCGAGGGCGAGGGCCGCCCNTACGAGGGCACC
CATACCGCCAAGCTGAAGGTGACCAAGGGTGGCCCCCTGCCCTTCTCCTGGGACATCCTGTCCCCTCAGT
TCGGGTACGGCTCCAGGGCCTTCATCAAGCACCCCGCCGACATCCCCGACTACTATAAGCAGTCCTTCCC
CGAGGGCTTCAAGTGGGAGCGCGTGATGAACTTCGAGGACGGCGGCGCCGTGACCGTGACCCAGGACACC
TCCCTGGAGGACGGCACCCTGATCCACAAGGTGAAGCTCCGCGGCACCAACTTCCCTCCTGACGGCCCCG
TAATGCAGAGGAAGACAATGGGCTGGGAAGCGTCCACCGAGCGGTTGTACCCCGAGGACGGCGTGCTGAA
GGGCGACATTCATATGGCCCTGCGCCTGAAGGACGGCGGCCGCTACCTGGCGGACTGCAAGACCACCTAC
AAGGCCAAGAAGCCCGTGCAGATGCCCGGCGCCTACAACGTCGACCGCAAGTTGGACATCACCTCCCACA
ACGAGGACTACACCGTGGTGGAACAGTACGAACGCTCAGAGGGCCGCCACCACCTAGGCGGCATGGACGA
GCTGTACAAG
